>Addgene plasmid #55013 | mCherry-CD9-10 | addgene full sequence | sequence record 234553 | Addgene NGS Result
GCTCACATGTTCTTTCCTGCGTTATCCCCTGATTCTGTGGATAACCGTATTACCGCCATGCATTAGTTAT
TAATAGTAATCAATTACGGGGTCATTAGTTCATAGCCCATATATGGAGTTCCGCGTTACATAACTTACGG
TAAATGGCCCGCCTGGCTGACCGCCCAACGACCCCCGCCCATTGACGTCAATAATGACGTATGTTCCCAT
AGTAACGCCAATAGGGACTTTCCATTGACGTCAATGGGTGGAGTATTTACGGTAAACTGCCCACTTGGCA
GTACATCAAGTGTATCATATGCCAAGTACGCCCCCTATTGACGTCAATGACGGTAAATGGCCCGCCTGGC
ATTATGCCCAGTACATGACCTTATGGGACTTTCCTACTTGGCAGTACATCTACGTATTAGTCATCGCTAT
TACCATGGTGATGCGGTTTTGGCAGTACATCAATGGGCGTGGATAGCGGTTTGACTCACGGGGATTTCCA
AGTCTCCACCCCATTGACGTCAATGGGAGTTTGTTTTGGCACCAAAATCAACGGGACTTTCCAAAATGTC
GTAACAACTCCGCCCCATTGACGCAAATGGGCGGTAGGCGTGTACGGTGGGAGGTCTATATAAGCAGAGC
TGGTTTAGTGAACCGTCAGATCCGCTAGCGCTACCGGTCGCCACCATGGTGAGCAAGGGCGAGGAGGATA
ACATGGCCATCATCAAGGAGTTCATGCGCTTCAAGGTGCACATGGAGGGCTCCGTGAACGGCCACGAGTT
CGAGATCGAGGGCGAGGGCGAGGGCCGCCCCTACGAGGGCACCCAGACCGCCAAGCTGAAGGTGACCAAG
GGTGGCCCCCTGCCCTTCGCCTGGGACATCCTGTCCCCTCAGTTCATGTACGGCTCCAAGGCCTACGTGA
AGCACCCCGCCGACATCCCCGACTACTTGAAGCTGTCCTTCCCCGAGGGCTTCAAGTGGGAGCGCGTGAT
GAACTTCGAGGACGGCGGCGTGGTGACCGTGACCCAGGACTCCTCCCTGCAGGACGGCGAGTTCATCTAC
AAGGTGAAGCTGCGCGGCACCAACTTCCCCTCCGACGGCCCCGTAATGCAGAAGAAGACCATGGGCTGGG
AGGCCTCCTCCGAGCGGATGTACCCCGAGGACGGCGCCCTGAAGGGCGAGATCAAGCAGAGGCTGAAGCT
GAAGGACGGCGGCCACTACGACGCTGAGGTCAAGACCACCTACAAGGCCAAGAAGCCCGTGCAGCTGCCC
GGCGCCTACAACGTCAACATCAAGTTGGACATCACCTCCCACAACGAGGACTACACCATCGTGGAACAGT
ACGAACGCGCCGAGGGCCGCCACTCCACCGGCGGCATGGACGAGCTGTACAAGTCCGGACTCAGATCTCG
AGCTCAAGCTTCCCCGGTCAAAGGAGGCACCAAGTGCATCAAATACCTGCTGTTCGGATTTAACTTCATC
TTCTGGCTTGCCGGGATTGCTGTCCTTGCCATTGGACTATGGCTCCGATTCGACTCTCAGACCAAGAGCA
TCTTCGAGCAAGAAACTAATAATAATAATTCCAGCTTCTACACAGGAGTCTATATTCTGATCGGAGCCGG
CGCCCTCATGATGCTGGTGGGCTTCCTGGGCTGCTGCGGGGCTGTGCAGGAGTCCCAGTGCATGCTGGGA
CTGTTCTTCGGCTTCCTCTTGGTGATATTCGCCATTGAAATAGCTGCGGCCATCTGGGGATATTCCCACA
AGGATGAGGTGATTAAGGAAGTCCAGGAGTTTTACAAGGACACCTACAACAAGCTGAAAACCAAGGATGA
GCCCCAGCGGGAAACGCTGAAAGCCATCCACTATGCGTTGAACTGCTGTGGTTTGGCTGGGGGCGTGGAA
CAGTTTATCTCAGACATCTGCCCCAAGAAGGACGTACTCGAAACCTTCACCGTGAAGTCCTGTCCTGATG
CCATCAAAGAGGTCTTCGACAATAAATTCCACATCATCGGCGCAGTGGGCATCGGCATTGCCGTGGTCAT
GATATTTGGCATGATCTTCAGTATGATCTTGTGCTGTGCTATCCGCAGGAACCGCGAGATGGTCTAGGGA
TCCAAGGGCGAATTCTGCAGTCGACGGTACCGCGGGCCCGGGATCCACCGGATCTAGATAACTGATCATA
ATCAGCCATACCACATTTGTAGAGGTTTTACTTGCTTTAAAAAACCTCCCACACCTCCCCCTGAACCTGA
AACATAAAATGAATGCAATTGTTGTTGTTAACTTGTTTATTGCAGCTTATAATGGTTACAAATAAAGCAA
TAGCATCACAAATTTCACAAATAAAGCATTTTTTTCACTGCATTCTAGTTGTGGTTTGTCCAAACTCATC
AATGTATCTTAACGCGTAAATTGTAAGCGTTAATATTTTGTTAAAATTCGCGTTAAATTTTTGTTAAATC
AGCTCATTTTTTAACCAATAGGCCGAAATCGGCAAAATCCCTTATAAATCAAAAGAATAGACCGAGATAG
GGT
[37 nt withheld, positions 2524-2560]
AAAGAACGTGGACTCCAACGTCAAAGG
[49 nt withheld, positions 2588-2636]
T
[91 nt withheld, positions 2638-2728]
G
[124 nt withheld, positions 2730-2853]
CAGGTGGCACTTTTCGGGGAAATGTGCGCGGAACCCCTATTTGTTTATTTTTCTAAATACATTCAAATAT
GTATCCGCTCATGAGACAATAACCCTGATAAATGCTTCAATAATATTGAAAAAGGAAGAGTCCTGAGGCG
GAAAGAACCAGCTGTGGAATGTGTGTCAGTTAGGGTGTGGAAAGTCCCCAGGCTCCCCAGCAGGCAGAAG
TATGCAAAGCATGCATCTCAATTAGTCAGCAACCAGGTGTGGAAAGTCCCCAGGCTCCCCAGCAGGCAGA
AGTATGCAAAGCATGCATCTCAATTAGTCAGCAACCATAGTCCCGCCCCTAACTCCGCCCATCCCGCCCC
TAACTCCGCCCAGTTCCGCCCATTCTCCGCCCCATGGCTGACTAATTTTTTTTATTTATGCAGAGGCCGA
GGCCGCCTCGGCCTCTGAGCTATTCCAGAAGTAGTGAGGAGGCTTTTTTGGAGGCCTAGGCTTTTGCAAA
GATCGATCAAGAGACAGGATGAGGATCGTTTCGCATGATTGAACAAGATGGATTGCACGCAGGTTCTCCG
GCCGCTTGGGTGGAGAGGCTATTCGGCTATGACTGGGCACAACAGACAATCGGCTGCTCTGATGCCGCCG
TGTTCCGGCTGTCAGCGCAGGGGCGCCCGGTTCTTTTTGTCAAGACCGACCTGTCCGGTGCCCTGAATGA
ACTGCAAGACGAGGCAGCGCGGCTATCGTGGCTGGCCACGACGGGCGTTCCTTGCGCAGCTGTGCTCGAC
GTTGTCACTGAAGCGGGAAGGGACTGGCTGCTATTGGGCGAAGTGCCGGGGCAGGATCTCCTGTCATCTC
ACCTTGCTCCTGCCGAGAAAGTATCCATCATGGCTGATGCAATGCGGCGGCTGCATACGCTTGATCCGGC
TACCTGCCCATTCGACCACCAAGCGAAACATCGCATCGAGCGAGCACGTACTCGGATGGAAGCCGGTCTT
GTCGATCAGGATGATCTGGACGAAGAGCATCAGGGGCTCGCGCCAGCCGAACTGTTCGCCAGGCTCAAGG
CGAGCATGCCCGACGGCGAGGATCTCGTCGTGACCCATGGCGATGCCTGCTTGCCGAATATCATGGTGGA
AAATGGCCGCTTTTCTGGATTCATCGACTGTGGCCGGCTGGGTGTGGCGGACCGCTATCAGGACATAGCG
TTGGCTACCCGTGATATTGCTGAAGAGCTTGGCGGCGAATGGGCTGACCGCTTCCTCGTGCTTTACGGTA
TCGCCGCTCCCGATTCGCAGCGCATCGCCTTCTATCGCCTTCTTGACGAGTTCTTCTGAGCGGGACTCTG
GGGTTCGAAATGACCGACCAAGCGACGCCCAACCTGCCATCACGAGATTTCGATTCCACCGCCGCCTTCT
ATGAAAGGTTGGGCTTCGGAATCGTTTTCCGGGACGCCGGCTGGATGATCCTCCAGCGCGGGGATCTCAT
GCTGGAGTTCTTCGCCCACCCTAGGGGGAGGCTAACTGAAACACGGAAGGAGACAATACCGGAAGGAACC
CGCGCTATGACGGCAATAAAAAGACAGAATAAAACGCACGGTGTTGGGTCGTTTGTTCATAAACGCGGGG
TTCGGTCCCAGGGCTGGCACTCTGTCGATACCCCACCGAGACCCCATTGGGGCCAATACGCCCGCGTTTC
TTCCTTTTCCCCACCCCACCCCCCAAGTTCGGGTGAAGGCCCAGGGCTCGCAGCCAACGTCGGGGCGGCA
GGCCCTGCCATAGCCTCAGGTTACTCATATATACTTTAGATTGATTTAAAACTTCATTTTTAATTTAAAA
GGATCTAGGTGAAGATCCTTTTTGATAATCTCATGACCAAAATCCCTTAACGTGAGTTTTCGTTCCACTG
AGCGTCAGACCCCGTAGAAAAGATCAAAGGATCTTCTTGAGATCCTTTTTTTCTGCGCGTAATCTGCTGC
TTGCAAACAAAAAAACCACCGCTACCAGCGGTGGTTTGTTTGCCGGATCAAGAGCTACCAACTCTTTTTC
CGAAGGTAACTGGCTTCAGCAGAGCGCAGATACCAAATACTGTTCTTCTAGTGTAGCCGTAGTTAGGCCA
CCACTTCAAGAACTCTGTAGCACCGCCTACATACCTCGCTCTGCTAATCCTGTTACCAGTGGCTGCTGCC
AGTGGCGATAAGTCGTGTCTTACCGGGTTGGACTCAAGACGATAGTTACCGGATAAGGCGCAGCGGTCGG
GCTGAACGGGGGGTTCGTGCACACAGCCCAGCTTGGAGCGAACGACCTACACCGAACTGAGATACCTACA
GCGTGAGCTATGAGAAAGCGCCACGCTTCCCGAAGGGAGAAAGGCGGACAGGTATCCGGTAAGCGGCAGG
GTCGGAACAGGAGAGCGCACGAGGGAGCTTCCAGGGGGAAACGCCTGGTATCTTTATAGTCCTGTCGGGT
TTCGCCACCTCTGACTTGAGCGTCGATTTTTGTGATGCTCGTCAGGGGGGCGGAGCCTATGGAAAAACGC
CAGCAACGCGGCCTTTTTACGGTTCCTGGCCTTTTGCTGGCCTTTT
Features (pLannotate 1.2.2; 17 found; start..end, strand, type, name):
      1..56      +  rep_origin     RSF ori (fragment): Plasmids containing the RSF 1030 origin of replication can be propagated in E. coli cells that contain additional plasmids with compatible origins.
    124..427     +  enhancer       CMV enhancer: human cytomegalovirus immediate early enhancer
    428..631     +  promoter       CMV promoter: human cytomegalovirus (CMV) immediate early promoter
    676..1383    +  CDS            mCherry: mCherry is a basic (constitutively fluorescent) red fluorescent protein published in 2004, derived from Discosoma sp.. It is reported to be a very rapidly-maturing monomer with low acid sensitivity.
   1384..1412    +  misc_feature   MCS (fragment): multiple cloning site
   1414..2094    +  CDS            CD9: CD9_HUMAN - Also known as MIC3, TSPAN29. Experimental evidence at protein level: Swiss-Prot protein existence level 1. Integral membrane protein associated with integrins, which regulates different processes, such as sperm-egg fusion, platelet activation and aggregation, and cell adhesion (PubMed:8478605, PubMed:14575715, PubMed:18541721). Present at the cell surface of oocytes and plays a key role in sperm-egg fusion, possibly by organizing multiprotein complexes and the morphology of the membrane required for the fusion (By similarity). In myoblasts, associates with CD81 and PTGFRN and inhib
   2109..2146    +  misc_feature   MCS (fragment): multiple cloning site
   2163..2247    +  CDS            large T antigen (fragment): large T antigen from SV40 (simian virus 40)
   2270..2391    +  polyA_signal   SV40 poly(A) signal: SV40 polyadenylation signal
   2425..2853    -  rep_origin     f1 ori (sequence partly withheld): f1 bacteriophage origin of replication; arrow indicates direction of (+) strand synthesis
   2880..2984    +  promoter       AmpR promoter: bla
   2986..3343    +  promoter       SV40 promoter: SV40 enhancer and early promoter
   3378..4172    +  CDS            NeoR/KanR: aminoglycoside phosphotransferase from Tn5; aph(3')-II (or nptII); confers resistance to neomycin, kanamycin, and G418 (Geneticin®)
   4193..4345    +  CDS            ble (fragment): BLE_KLEPN - Experimental evidence at protein level: Swiss-Prot protein existence level 1. Binding protein with a strong affinity to the bleomycin family of antibiotics. Binds to CL990; an antimitotic-antibiotic compound. From Klebsiella pneumoniae.
   4404..4451    +  polyA_signal   HSV TK poly(A) signal: herpes simplex virus thymidine kinase polyadenylation signal (Cole and Stacy, 1985)
   4542..4558    -  polyA_signal   bGH poly(A) signal (fragment): bovine growth hormone polyadenylation signal
   4780..5368    +  rep_origin     ori: high-copy-number ColE1/pMB1/pBR322/pUC origin of replication
