[The description below was written by a language model from this plasmid's Addgene catalogue record and pLannotate feature annotations shown in this document.]
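Description:
mCherry-CD9-10 is a mammalian expression plasmid that produces human CD9 (tetraspanin-29) fused at its N terminus to the red fluorescent protein mCherry. The backbone is an mCherry "C-type" fusion vector in which the fluorescent protein coding sequence lies directly downstream of the human cytomegalovirus immediate early enhancer and promoter. A short remnant of the multiple cloning site follows mCherry and acts as the linker to the CD9 open reading frame (the "10" in the name probably refers to linker length, though the record does not say so). The transcript ends at an SV40 polyadenylation signal. The short SV40 large T antigen fragment annotated just upstream of that signal is most likely part of the SV40-derived terminator region rather than an expressed element.

The plasmid is propagated in E. coli at high copy from a ColE1/pUC-type origin, and an f1 origin is also present. A single Tn5 aminoglycoside phosphotransferase (NeoR/KanR) gene serves both hosts. A bacterial bla-type promoter drives it for kanamycin selection in bacteria, and the SV40 enhancer/early promoter drives it in mammalian cells, where G418 can be used to obtain stable lines. This cassette ends with the HSV thymidine kinase polyadenylation signal. The small RSF ori, ble and bGH poly(A) fragments in the feature table appear to be partial matches or residual backbone sequence, not functional parts.

The construct is intended as a live-cell imaging marker. Because CD9 is an integral membrane tetraspanin, the fusion labels the plasma membrane and tetraspanin-associated membrane structures in red, with recorded excitation and emission maxima of 587 and 610 nm.
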