Addgene plasmid #55013: mCherry-CD9-10
Purpose: Localization: Tetraspanin/Membrane, Excitation: 587, Emission: 610
Depositing lab: Michael Davidson. Depositing organization: Florida State University, Tallahassee.
Backbone
  Vector backbone: mCherry
  Backbone size w/o insert (bp): 4750
  Vector type: Mammalian Expression
  Selectable markers: Neomycin (select with G418)
Growth in bacteria
  Bacterial resistance: Kanamycin, 50 μg/mL
  Growth temperature: 37°C
  Growth strain: DH5alpha
  Copy number: High Copy
Gene/Insert
  Gene/Insert name: CD9 (alt name: NM_001769.2)
  Species: H. sapiens (human)
  Entrez Gene: CD9 (a.k.a. BTCC-1, DRAP-27, MIC3, MRP-1, TSPAN-29, TSPAN29)
  Promoter: CMV
  Tag / fusion protein: mCherry (N terminal on backbone)
  Cloning method: Unknown
  Sequencing primers: 5′ CMV-F; 3′ SV40pA-R
Terms and licenses: Academic/Nonprofit Terms; Industry Terms: Not Available to Industry
Depositor comments: . Excitation = 587; Emission = 610
How to cite: mCherry-CD9-10 was a gift from Michael Davidson (Addgene plasmid # 55013 ; http://n2t.net/addgene:55013 ; RRID:Addgene_55013)
