>Addgene plasmid #55013 | mCherry-CD9-10 | depositor partial sequence | sequence record 85400 | insert sequence
CGCCACCATGGTGAGCAAGGGCGAGGAGGATAACATGGCCATCATCAAGGAGTTCATGCGCTTCAAGGTG
CACATGGAGGGCTCCGTGAACGGCCACGAGTTCGAGATCGAGGGCGAGGGCGAGGGCCGCCCCTACGAGG
GCACCCAGACCGCCAAGCTGAAGGTGACCAAGGGTGGCCCCCTGCCCTTCGCCTGGGACATCCTGTCCCC
TCAGTTCATGTACGGCTCCAAGGCCTACGTGAAGCACCCCGCCGACATCCCCGACTACTTGAAGCTGTCC
TTCCCCGAGGGCTTCAAGTGGGAGCGCGTGATGAACTTCGAGGACGGCGGCGTGGTGACCGTGACCCAGG
ACTCCTCCCTGCAGGACGGCGAGTTCATCTACAAGGTGAAGCTGCGCGGCACCAACTTCCCCTCCGACGG
CCCCGTAATGCAGAAGAAGACCATGGGCTGGGAGGCCTCCTCCGAGCGGATGTACCCCGAGGACGGCGCC
CTGAAGGGCGAGATCAAGCAGAGGCTGAAGCTGAAGGACGGCGGCCACTACGACGCTGAGGTCAAGACCA
CCTACAAGGCCAAGAAGCCCGTGCAGCTGCCCGGCGCCTACAACGTCAACATCAAGTTGGACATCACCTC
CCACAACGAGGACTACACCATCGTGGAACAGTACGAACGCGCCGAGGGCCGCCACTCCACCGGCGGCATG
GACGAGCTGTACAAGTCCGGACTCAGATCTCGAGCTCAAGCTTCCCCGGTCAAAGGAGGCACCAAGTGCA
TCAAATACCTGCTGTTCGGATTTAACTTCATCTTCTGGCTTGCCGGGATTGCTGTCCTTGCCATTGGACT
ATGGCTCCGATTCGACTCTCAGACCAAGAGCATCTTCGAGCAAGAAACTAATAATAATAATTCCAGCTTC
TACACAGGAGTCTATATTCTGATCGGAGCCGGCGCCCTCATGATGCTGGTGGGCTTCCTGGGCTGCTGCG
GGGCTGTGCAGGAGTCCCAGTGCATGCTGGGACTGTTCTTCGGCTTCCTCTTGGTGATATTCGCCATTGA
AATAGCTGCGGCCATCTGGGGATATTCCCACAAGGATGAGGTGATTAAGGAAGTCCAGGAGTTTTACAAG
GACACCTACAACAAGCTGAAAACCAAGGATGAGCCCCAGCGGGAAACGCTGAAAGCCATCCACTATGCGT
TGAACTGCTGTGGTTTGGCTGGGGGCGTGGAACAGTTTATCTCAGACATCTGCCCCAAGAAGGACGTACT
CGAAACCTTCACCGTGAAGTCCTGTCCTGATGCCATCAAAGAGGTCTTCGACAATAAATTCCACATCATC
GGCGCAGTGGGCATCGGCATTGCCGTGGTCATGATATTTGGCATGATCTTCAGTATGATCTTGTGCTGTG
CTATCCGCAGGAACCGCGAGATGGTCTAGGGATCCAAGGGCGAATTC
