>Addgene plasmid #55013 | mCherry-CD9-10 | addgene partial sequence | sequence record 98610 | mCherry-R 5'-TTGGTCACCTTCAGCTTGG-3'
CCTCGATCTCGAACTCGTGGCCGTTCACGGAGCCCTCCATGTGCACCTTGAAGCGCATGAACTCCTTGAT
GATGGCCATGTTATCCTCCTCGCCCTTGCTCACCATGGTGGCGACCGGTAGCGCTAGCGGATCTGACGGT
TCACTAAACCAGCTCTGCTTATATAGACCTCCCACCGTACACGCCTACCGCCCATTTGCGTCAATGGGGC
GGAGTTGTTACGACATTTTGGAAAGTCCCGTTGATTTTGGTGCCAAAACAAACTCCCATTGACGTCAATG
GGGTGGAGACTTGGAAATCCCCGTGAGTCAAACCGCTATCCACGCCCATTGATGTACTGCCAAAACCGCA
TCACCATGGTAATAGCGATGACTAATACGTAGATGTACTGCCAAGTAGGAAAGTCCCATAAGGTCATGTA
CTGGGCATAATGCCAGGCGGGCCATTTACCGTCATTGACGTCAATAGGGGGCGTACTTGGCATATGATAC
ACTTGATGTACTGCCAAGTGGGCAGTTTACCGTAAATACTCCACCCATTGACGTCAATGGAAAGTCCCTA
TTGGCGTTACTATGGGAACATACGTCATTATTGACGTCAATGGGCGGGGGTCGTTGGGCGGTCAGCCAGG
CGGGCCATTTACCGTAAGTTATGTAACGCGGAACTCCATATATGGGCTATGAACTAATGACCCCGTAATT
GATTACTATTAATAACTAATGCATGGCGGTAATACGGTTATCCACAGAATCAGGGGATAACGCAGGAAAG
AACATGTGAGCAA
