>Addgene plasmid #55013 | mCherry-CD9-10 | addgene partial sequence | sequence record 99183 | mCherry-F 5'-ccccgtaatgcagaagaaga-3'
CCCCGAGGACGGCGCCCTGAAGGGCGAGATCAAGCAGAGGCTGAAGCTGAAGGACGGCGGCCACTACGAC
GCTGAGGTCAAGACCACCTACAAGGCCAAGAAGCCCGTGCAGCTGCCCGGCGCCTACAACGTCAACATCA
AGTTGGACATCACCTCCCACAACGAGGACTACACCATCGTGGAACAGTACGAACGCGCCGAGGGCCGCCA
CTCCACCGGCGGCATGGACGAGCTGTACAAGTCCGGACTCAGATCTCGAGCTCAAGCTTCCCCGGTCAAA
GGAGGCACCAAGTGCATCAAATACCTGCTGTTCGGATTTAACTTCATCTTCTGGCTTGCCGGGATTGCTG
TCCTTGCCATTGGACTATGGCTCCGATTCGACTCTCAGACCAAGAGCATCTTCGAGCAAGAAACTAATAA
TAATAATTCCAGCTTCTACACAGGAGTCTATATTCTGATCGGAGCCGGCGCCCTCATGATGCTGGTGGGC
TTCCTGGGCTGCTGCGGGGCTGTGCAGGAGTCCCAGTGCATGCTGGGACTGTTCTTCGGCTTCCTCTTGG
TGATATTCGCCATTGAAATAGCTGCGGCCATCTGGGGATATTCCCACAAGGATGAGGTGATTAAGGAAGT
CCAGGAGTTTTACAAGGACACCTACAACAAGCTGAAAACCAAGGATGAGCCCCAGCGGGAAACGCTGAAA
GCCATCCACTATGCGTTGAACTGCTGTGGTTTGGCTGGGGGCGTGGAACAGTTTATCTCAGACATCTGCC
CCAAGAAGGACGTACTCGAAACCTTCACCGTGAAGTCCTGTCCTGATGCCATCAAAGAGGTCTTCGACAA
TAA
